>Addgene plasmid #216086 | pRDA_833 | addgene full sequence | sequence record 431383 | Addgene NGS Result
GTCGACGGATCGGGAGATCTCCCGATCCCCTATGGTGCACTCTCAGTACAATCTGCTCTGATGCCGCATA
GTTAAGCCAGTATCTGCTCCCTGCTTGTGTGTTGGAGGTCGCTGAGTAGTGCGCGAGCAAAATTTAAGCT
ACAACAAGGCAAGGCTTGACCGACAATTGCATGAAGAATCTGCTTAGGGTTAGGCGTTTTGCGCTGCTTC
GCGATGTACGGGCCAGATATACGCGTTGACATTGATTATTGACTAGTTATTAATAGTAATCAATTACGGG
GTCATTAGTTCATAGCCCATATATGGAGTTCCGCGTTACATAACTTACGGTAAATGGCCCGCCTGGCTGA
CCGCCCAACGACCCCCGCCCATTGACGTCAATAATGACGTATGTTCCCATAGTAACGCCAATAGGGACTT
TCCATTGACGTCAATGGGTGGAGTATTTACGGTAAACTGCCCACTTGGCAGTACATCAAGTGTATCATAT
GCCAAGTACGCCCCCTATTGACGTCAATGACGGTAAATGGCCCGCCTGGCATTATGCCCAGTACATGACC
TTATGGGACTTTCCTACTTGGCAGTACATCTACGTATTAGTCATCGCTATTACCATGGTGATGCGGTTTT
GGCAGTACATCAATGGGCGTGGATAGCGGTTTGACTCACGGGGATTTCCAAGTCTCCACCCCATTGACGT
CAATGGGAGTTTGTTTTGGCACCAAAATCAACGGGACTTTCCAAAATGTCGTAACAACTCCGCCCCATTG
ACGCAAATGGGCGGTAGGCGTGTACGGTGGGAGGTCTATATAAGCAGCGCGTTTTGCCTGTACTGGGTCT
CTCTGGTTAGACCAGATCTGAGCCTGGGAGCTCTCTGGCTAACTAGGGAACCCACTGCTTAAGCCTCAAT
AAAGCTTGCCTTGAGTGCTTCAAGTAGTGTGTGCCCGTCTGTTGTGTGACTCTGGTAACTAGAGATCCCT
CAGACCCTTTTAGTCAGTGTGGAAAATCTCTAGCAGTGGCGCCCGAACAGGGACTTGAAAGCGAAAGGGA
AACCAGAGGAGCTCTCTCGACGCAGGACTCGGCTTGCTGAAGCGCGCACGGCAAGAGGCGAGGGGCGGCG
ACTGGTGAGTACGCCAAAAATTTTGACTAGCGGAGGCTAGAAGGAGAGAGATGGGTGCGAGAGCGTCAGT
ATTAAGCGGGGGAGAATTAGATCGCGATGGGAAAAAATTCGGTTAAGGCCAGGGGGAAAGAAAAAATATA
AATTAAAACATATAGTATGGGCAAGCAGGGAGCTAGAACGATTCGCAGTTAATCCTGGCCTGTTAGAAAC
ATCAGAAGGCTGTAGACAAATACTGGGACAGCTACAACCATCCCTTCAGACAGGATCAGAAGAACTTAGA
TCATTATATAATACAGTAGCAACCCTCTATTGTGTGCATCAAAGGATAGAGATAAAAGACACCAAGGAAG
CTTTAGACAAGATAGAGGAAGAGCAAAACAAAAGTAAGACCACCGCACAGCAAGCGGCCGCTGATCTTCA
GACCTGGAGGAGGAGATATGAGGGACAATTGGAGAAGTGAATTATATAAATATAAAGTAGTAAAAATTGA
ACCATTAGGAGTAGCACCCACCAAGGCAAAGAGAAGAGTGGTGCAGAGAGAAAAAAGAGCAGTGGGAATA
GGAGCTTTGTTCCTTGGGTTCTTGGGAGCAGCAGGAAGCACTATGGGCGCAGCGTCAATGACGCTGACGG
TACAGGCCAGACAATTATTGTCTGGTATAGTGCAGCAGCAGAACAATTTGCTGAGGGCTATTGAGGCGCA
ACAGCATCTGTTGCAACTCACAGTCTGGGGCATCAAGCAGCTCCAGGCAAGAATCCTGGCTGTGGAAAGA
TACCTAAAGGATCAACAGCTCCTGGGGATTTGGGGTTGCTCTGGAAAACTCATTTGCACCACTGCTGTGC
CTTGGAATGCTAGTTGGAGTAATAAATCTCTGGAACAGATTTGGAATCACACGACCTGGATGGAGTGGGA
CAGAGAAATTAACAATTACACAAGCTTAATACACTCCTTAATTGAAGAATCGCAAAACCAGCAAGAAAAG
AATGAACAAGAATTATTGGAATTAGATAAATGGGCAAGTTTGTGGAATTGGTTTAACATAACAAATTGGC
TGTGGTATATAAAATTATTCATAATGATAGTAGGAGGCTTGGTAGGTTTAAGAATAGTTTTTGCTGTACT
TTCTATAGTGAATAGAGTTAGGCAGGGATATTCACCATTATCGTTTCAGACCCACCTCCCAACCCCGAGG
GGACCCGACAGGCCCGAAGGAATAGAAGAAGAAGGTGGAGAGAGAGACAGAGACAGATCCATTCGATTAG
TGAACGGATCGGCACTGCGTGCGCCAATTCTGCAGACAAATGGCAGTATTCATCCACAATTTTAAAAGAA
AAGGGGGGATTGGGGGGTACAGTGCAGGGGAAAGAATAGTAGACATAATAGCAACAGACATACAAACTAA
AGAATTACAAAAACAAATTACAAAAATTCAAAATTTTCGGGTTTATTACAGGGACAGCAGAGATCCAGTT
TGGTTAATTAAGGTACCGGGCAGAGAGGGCCTATTTCCCATGATTCCTTCATATTTGCATATACGATACA
AGGCTGTTAGAGAGATAATTAGAATTAATTTGACTGTAAACACAAAGATATTAGTACAAAATACGTGACG
TAGAAAGTAATAATTTCTTGGGTAGTTTGCAGTTTTAAAATTATGTTTTAAAATGGACTATCATATGCTT
ACCGTAACTTGAAAGTATTTCGATTTCTTGGCTTTATATATCTTGTGGAAAGGACGAAACACCGAGGAAC
TGCACATCTTACCTGTTTAAGAGCTATGCTGGAAACAGCATAGCAAGTTTAAATAAGGCTAGTCCGTTAT
CAACTTGAAAAAGTGGCACCGAGTCGGTGCTTTTTTGAACACGGCTCCGGTGCCCGTCAGTGGGCAGAGC
GCACATCGCCCACAGTCCCCGAGAAGTTGGGGGGAGGGGTCGGCAATTGATCCGGTGCCTAGAGAAGGTG
GCGCGGGGTAAACTGGGAAAGTGATGTCGTGTACTGGCTCCGCCTTTTTCCCGAGGGTGGGGGAGAACCG
TATATAAGTGCAGTAGTCGCCGTGAACGTTCTTTTTCGCAACGGGTTTGCCGCCAGAACACAGGTAAGTG
CCGTGTGTGGTTCCCGCGGGCCTGGCCTCTTTACGGGTTATGGCCCTTGCGTGCCTTGAATTACTTCCAC
CTGGCTGCAGTACGTGATTCTTGATCCCGAGCTTCGGGTTGGAAGTGGGTGGGAGAGTTCGAGGCCTTGC
GCTTAAGGAGCCCCTTCGCCTCGTGCTTGAGTTGAGGCCTGGCCTGGGCGCTGGGGCCGCCGCGTGCGAA
TCTGGTGGCACCTTCGCGCCTGTCTCGCTGCTTTCGATAAGTCTCTAGCCATTTAAAATTTTTGATGACC
TGCTGCGACGCTTTTTTTCTGGCAAGATAGTCTTGTAAATGCGGGCCAAGATCTGCACACTGGTATTTCG
GTTTTTGGGGCCGCGGGCGGCGACGGGGCCCGTGCGTCCCAGCGCACATGTTCGGCGAGGCGGGGCCTGC
GAGCGCGGCCACCGAGAATCGGACGGGGGTAGTCTCAAGCTGGCCGGCCTGCTCTGGTGCCTGGCCTCGC
GCCGCCGTGTATCGCCCCGCCCTGGGCGGCAAGGCTGGCCCGGTCGGCACCAGTTGCGTGAGCGGAAAGA
TGGCCGCTTCCCGGCCCTGCTGCAGGGAGCTCAAAATGGAGGACGCGGCGCTCGGGAGAGCGGGCGGGTG
AGTCACCCACACAAAGGAAAAGGGCCTTTCCGTCCTCAGCCGTCGCTTCATGTGACTCCACGGAGTACCG
GGCGCCGTCCAGGCACCTCGATTAGTTCTCGAGCTTTTGGAGTACGTCGTCTTTAGGTTGGGGGGAGGGG
TTTTATGCGATGGAGTTTCCCCACACTGAGTGGGTGGAGACTGAAGTTAGGCCAGCTTGGCACTTGATGT
AATTCTCCTTGGAATTTGCCCTTTTTGAGTTTGGATCTTGGTTCATTCTCAAGCCTCAGACAGTGGTTCA
AAGTTTTTTTCTTCCATTTCAGGTGTCGTGAAGGAGCCACCATGACCGAGTACAAGCCCACGGTGCGCCT
CGCCACCCGCGACGACGTCCCCAGGGCCGTACGCACCCTCGCCGCCGCGTTCGCCGACTACCCCGCCACG
CGCCACACCGTCGATCCGGACCGCCACATCGAGCGGGTCACCGAGCTGCAAGAACTCTTCCTCACGCGCG
TCGGGCTCGACATCGGCAAGGTGTGGGTCGCGGACGACGGCGCCGCCGTGGCGGTCTGGACCACGCCGGA
GAGCGTCGAAGCGGGGGCGGTGTTCGCCGAGATCGGCCCGCGCATGGCCGAGTTGAGCGGTTCCCGGCTG
GCCGCGCAGCAACAGATGGAAGGCCTCCTGGCGCCGCACCGGCCCAAGGAGCCCGCGTGGTTCCTGGCCA
CCGTCGGAGTCTCGCCCGACCACCAGGGCAAGGGTCTGGGCAGCGCCGTCGTGCTCCCCGGAGTGGAGGC
GGCCGAGCGCGCCGGGGTGCCCGCCTTCCTGGAGACCTCCGCGCCCCGCAACCTCCCCTTCTACGAGCGG
CTCGGCTTCACCGTCACCGCCGACGTCGAGGTGCCCGAAGGACCGCGCACCTGGTGCATGACCCGCAAGC
CCGGTGCCGGAAGCTAATAGGACTCAGTTACGATGCATTCGAAAATCAACCTCTGGATTACAAAATTTGT
GAAAGATTGACTGGTATTCTTAACTATGTTGCTCCTTTTACGCTATGTGGATACGCTGCTTTAATGCCTT
TGTATCATGCTATTGCTTCCCGTATGGCTTTCATTTTCTCCTCCTTGTATAAATCCTGGTTGCTGTCTCT
TTATGAGGAGTTGTGGCCCGTTGTCAGGCAACGTGGCGTGGTGTGCACTGTGTTTGCTGACGCAACCCCC
ACTGGTTGGGGCATTGCCACCACCTGTCAGCTCCTTTCCGGGACTTTCGCTTTCCCCCTCCCTATTGCCA
CGGCGGAACTCATCGCCGCCTGCCTTGCCCGCTGCTGGACAGGGGCTCGGCTGTTGGGCACTGACAATTC
CGTGGTGTTGTCGGGGAAATCATCGTCCTTTCCTTGGCTGCTCGCCTGTGTTGCCACCTGGATTCTGCGC
GGGACGTCCTTCTGCTACGTCCCTTCGGCCCTCAATCCAGCGGACCTTCCTTCCCGCGGCCTGCTGCCGG
CTCTGCGGCCTCTTCCGCGTCCTCGCCTTCGCCCTCAGACGAGTCGGATCTCCCTTTGGGCCGCCTCCCC
GCGTCGACTTTAAGACCAATGACTTACAAGGCAGCTGTAGATCTTAGCCACTTTTTAAAAGAAAAGGGGG
GACTGGAAGGGCTAATTCACTCCCAACGAAGATAAGATCTGCTTTTTGCTTGTACTGGGTCTCTCTGGTT
AGACCAGATCTGAGCCTGGGAGCTCTCTGGCTAACTAGGGAACCCACTGCTTAAGCCTCAATAAAGCTTG
CCTTGAGTGCTTCAAGTAGTGTGTGCCCGTCTGTTGTGTGACTCTGGTAACTAGAGATCCCTCAGACCCT
TTTAGTCAGTGTGGAAAATCTCTAGCAGGGCCCGTTTAAACCCGCTGATCAGCCTCGACTGTGCCTTCTA
GTTGCCAGCCATCTGTTGTTTGCCCCTCCCCCGTGCCTTCCTTGACCCTGGAAGGTGCCACTCCCACTGT
CCTTTCCTAATAAAATGAGGAAATTGCATCGCATTGTCTGAGTAGGTGTCATTCTATTCTGGGGGGTGGG
GTGGGGCAGGACAGCAAGGGGGAGGATTGGGAAGATAATAGCAGGCATGCTGGGGATGCGGTGGGCTCTA
TGGCTTCTGAGGCGGAAAGAACCAGCTGGGGCTCTAGGGGGTATCCCC
[124 nt withheld, positions 5999-6122]
C
[91 nt withheld, positions 6124-6214]
A
[49 nt withheld, positions 6216-6264]
CCTTTGACGTTGGAGTCCACGTTCTTT
[37 nt withheld, positions 6292-6328]
ACCCTATCTCGGTCTATTCTTTTGATTTATAAGGGATTTTGCCGATTTCGGCCTATTGGTTAAAAAATGA
GCTGATTTAACAAAAATTTAACGCGAATTAATTCTGTGGAATGTGTGTCAGTTAGGGTGTGGAAAGTCCC
CAGGCTCCCCAGCAGGCAGAAGTATGCAAAGCATGCATCTCAATTAGTCAGCAACCAGGTGTGGAAAGTC
CCCAGGCTCCCCAGCAGGCAGAAGTATGCAAAGCATGCATCTCAATTAGTCAGCAACCATAGTCCCGCCC
CTAACTCCGCCCATCCCGCCCCTAACTCCGCCCAGTTCCGCCCATTCTCCGCCCCATGGCTGACTAATTT
TTTTTATTTATGCAGAGGCCGAGGCCGCCTCTGCCTCTGAGCTATTCCAGAAGTAGTGAGGAGGCTTTTT
TGGAGGCCTAGGCTTTTGCAAAAAGCTCCCGGGAGCTTGTATATCCATTTTCGGATCTGATCAGCACGTG
TTGACAATTAATCATCGGCATAGTATATCGGCATAGTATAATACGACAAGGTGAGGAACTAAACCATGGC
CAAGTTGACCAGTGCCGTTCCGGTGCTCACCGCGCGCGACGTCGCCGGAGCGGTCGAGTTCTGGACCGAC
CGGCTCGGGTTCTCCCGGGACTTCGTGGAGGACGACTTCGCCGGTGTGGTCCGGGACGACGTGACCCTGT
TCATCAGCGCGGTCCAGGACCAGGTGGTGCCGGACAACACCCTGGCCTGGGTGTGGGTGCGCGGCCTGGA
CGAGCTGTACGCCGAGTGGTCGGAGGTCGTGTCCACGAACTTCCGGGACGCCTCCGGGCCGGCCATGACC
GAGATCGGCGAGCAGCCGTGGGGGCGGGAGTTCGCCCTGCGCGACCCGGCCGGCAACTGCGTGCACTTCG
TGGCCGAGGAGCAGGACTGACACGTGCTACGAGATTTCGATTCCACCGCCGCCTTCTATGAAAGGTTGGG
CTTCGGAATCGTTTTCCGGGACGCCGGCTGGATGATCCTCCAGCGCGGGGATCTCATGCTGGAGTTCTTC
GCCCACCCCAACTTGTTTATTGCAGCTTATAATGGTTACAAATAAAGCAATAGCATCACAAATTTCACAA
ATAAAGCATTTTTTTCACTGCATTCTAGTTGTGGTTTGTCCAAACTCATCAATGTATCTTATCATGTCTG
TATACCGTCGACCTCTAGCTAGAGCTTGGCGTAATCATGGTCATAGCTGTTTCCTGTGTGAAATTGTTAT
CCGCTCACAATTCCACACAACATACGAGCCGGAAGCATAAAGTGTAAAGCCTGGGGTGCCTAATGAGTGA
GCTAACTCACATTAATTGCGTTGCGCTCACTGCCCGCTTTCCAGTCGGGAAACCTGTCGTGCCAGCTGCA
TTAATGAATCGGCCAACGCGCGGGGAGAGGCGGTTTGCGTATTGGGCGCTCTTCCGCTTCCTCGCTCACT
GACTCGCTGCGCTCGGTCGTTCGGCTGCGGCGAGCGGTATCAGCTCACTCAAAGGCGGTAATACGGTTAT
CCACAGAATCAGGGGATAACGCAGGAAAGAACATGTGAGCAAAAGGCCAGCAAAAGGCCAGGAACCGTAA
AAAGGCCGCGTTGCTGGCGTTTTTCCATAGGCTCCGCCCCCCTGACGAGCATCACAAAAATCGACGCTCA
AGTCAGAGGTGGCGAAACCCGACAGGACTATAAAGATACCAGGCGTTTCCCCCTGGAAGCTCCCTCGTGC
GCTCTCCTGTTCCGACCCTGCCGCTTACCGGATACCTGTCCGCCTTTCTCCCTTCGGGAAGCGTGGCGCT
TTCTCATAGCTCACGCTGTAGGTATCTCAGTTCGGTGTAGGTCGTTCGCTCCAAGCTGGGCTGTGTGCAC
GAACCCCCCGTTCAGCCCGACCGCTGCGCCTTATCCGGTAACTATCGTCTTGAGTCCAACCCGGTAAGAC
ACGACTTATCGCCACTGGCAGCAGCCACTGGTAACAGGATTAGCAGAGCGAGGTATGTAGGCGGTGCTAC
AGAGTTCTTGAAGTGGTGGCCTAACTACGGCTACACTAGAAGAACAGTATTTGGTATCTGCGCTCTGCTG
AAGCCAGTTACCTTCGGAAAAAGAGTTGGTAGCTCTTGATCCGGCAAACAAACCACCGCTGGTAGCGGTG
GTTTTTTTGTTTGCAAGCAGCAGATTACGCGCAGAAAAAAAGGATCTCAAGAAGATCCTTTGATCTTTTC
TACGGGGTCTGACGCTCAGTGGAACGAAAACTCACGTTAAGGGATTTTGGTCATGAGATTATCAAAAAGG
ATCTTCACCTAGATCCTTTTAAATTAAAAATGAAGTTTTAAATCAATCTAAAGTATATATGAGTAAACTT
GGTCTGACAGTTACCAATGCTTAATCAGTGAGGCACCTATCTCAGCGATCTGTCTATTTCGTTCATCCAT
AGTTGCCTGACTCCCCGTCGTGTAGATAACTACGATACGGGAGGGCTTACCATCTGGCCCCAGTGCTGCA
ATGATACCGCGAGACCCACGCTCACCGGCTCCAGATTTATCAGCAATAAACCAGCCAGCCGGAAGGGCCG
AGCGCAGAAGTGGTCCTGCAACTTTATCCGCCTCCATCCAGTCTATTAATTGTTGCCGGGAAGCTAGAGT
AAGTAGTTCGCCAGTTAATAGTTTGCGCAACGTTGTTGCCATTGCTACAGGCATCGTGGTGTCACGCTCG
TCGTTTGGTATGGCTTCATTCAGCTCCGGTTCCCAACGATCAAGGCGAGTTACATGATCCCCCATGTTGT
GCAAAAAAGCGGTTAGCTCCTTCGGTCCTCCGATCGTTGTCAGAAGTAAGTTGGCCGCAGTGTTATCACT
CATGGTTATGGCAGCACTGCATAATTCTCTTACTGTCATGCCATCCGTAAGATGCTTTTCTGTGACTGGT
GAGTACTCAACCAAGTCATTCTGAGAATAGTGTATGCGGCGACCGAGTTGCTCTTGCCCGGCGTCAATAC
GGGATAATACCGCGCCACATAGCAGAACTTTAAAAGTGCTCATCATTGGAAAACGTTCTTCGGGGCGAAA
ACTCTCAAGGATCTTACCGCTGTTGAGATCCAGTTCGATGTAACCCACTCGTGCACCCAACTGATCTTCA
GCATCTTTTACTTTCACCAGCGTTTCTGGGTGAGCAAAAACAGGAAGGCAAAATGCCGCAAAAAAGGGAA
TAAGGGCGACACGGAAATGTTGAATACTCATACTCTTCCTTTTTCAATATTATTGAAGCATTTATCAGGG
TTATTGTCTCATGAGCGGATACATATTTGAATGTATTTAGAAAAATAAACAAATAGGGGTTCCGCGCACA
TTTCCCCGAAAAGTGCCACCTGAC
Features (pLannotate 1.2.2; 32 found; start..end, strand, type, name):
     31..83      -  misc_feature   bom (fragment): basis of mobility region from pBR322
    238..617     +  enhancer       CMV enhancer: human cytomegalovirus immediate early enhancer
    618..817     +  promoter       CMV promoter: human cytomegalovirus (CMV) immediate early promoter
    835..1015    +  LTR            5' LTR (truncated): truncated 5' long terminal repeat (LTR) from HIV-1
   1062..1187    +  misc_feature   HIV-1 Ψ: packaging signal of human immunodeficiency virus type 1
   1171..1534    +  CDS            HIV-1 gag (fragment): gag protein from human immunodeficiency virus 1; gag
   1680..1913    +  misc_feature   RRE: The Rev response element (RRE) of HIV-1 allows for Rev-dependent mRNA export from the nucleus to the cytoplasm.
   2290..2390    +  CDS            Rev (fragment): human immunodeficiency virus 1 (HIV-1) Rev protein; rev; enhances nuclear export of unspliced and incompletely spliced viral mRNAs
   2440..2557    +  misc_feature   cPPT/CTS: central polypurine tract and central termination sequence of HIV-1
   2615..2855    +  promoter       U6 promoter: RNA polymerase III promoter for human U6 snRNA
   2903..2970    +  misc_RNA       tracrRNA (fragment): trans-activating CRISPR RNA for the Streptococcus pyogenes CRISPR/Cas9 system
   3002..3213    +  promoter       EF-1α core promoter: core promoter for human elongation factor EF-1α
   3214..4152    +  intron         EF-1α intron A: intron upstream of the start codon of human EF-1α
   4172..4768    +  CDS            PuroR (fragment): puromycin N-acetyltransferase; pac from Streptomyces; confers resistance to puromycin
   4804..5392    +  misc_feature   WPRE: woodchuck hepatitis virus posttranscriptional regulatory element
   5388..5531    +  CDS            nef (fragment): NEF_HV1LA - Experimental evidence at protein level: Swiss-Prot protein existence level 1. Extracellular Nef protein targets CD4(+) T-lymphocytes for apoptosis by interacting with CXCR4 surface receptors. From Human immunodeficiency virus type 1 group M subtype B (isolate Lai) (HIV-1).
   5517..5697    +  LTR            5' LTR (truncated): truncated 5' long terminal repeat (LTR) from HIV-1
   5729..5840    +  polyA_signal   bGH poly(A) signal: bovine growth hormone polyadenylation signal
   5957..5978    +  promoter       SV40 promoter (fragment): SV40 enhancer and early promoter
   5999..6427    +  rep_origin     f1 ori (sequence partly withheld): f1 bacteriophage origin of replication; arrow indicates direction of (+) strand synthesis
   6441..6770    +  promoter       SV40 promoter: SV40 enhancer and early promoter
   6818..6865    +  promoter       EM7 promoter: synthetic bacterial promoter&nbsp
   6884..7258    +  CDS            BleoR: antibiotic-binding protein; Sh ble from Streptoalloteichus hindustanus; confers resistance to bleomycin, phleomycin, and Zeocin™
   7268..7393    +  CDS            ble (fragment): BLE_KLEPN - Experimental evidence at protein level: Swiss-Prot protein existence level 1. Binding protein with a strong affinity to the bleomycin family of antibiotics. Binds to CL990; an antimitotic-antibiotic compound. From Klebsiella pneumoniae.
   7388..7509    +  polyA_signal   SV40 poly(A) signal: SV40 polyadenylation signal
   7582..7598    -  protein_bind   lac operator: The lac repressor binds to the lac operator to inhibit transcription in E. coli. This inhibition can be relieved by adding lactose or isopropyl-β-D-thiogalactopyranoside (IPTG). lac repressor encoded by lacI
   7606..7636    -  promoter       lac promoter: promoter for the E. coli lac operon
   7651..7672    -  protein_bind   CAP binding site: CAP binding activates transcription in the presence of cAMP. E. coli catabolite activator protein
   7685..7777    -  CDS            lacI (fragment): lac repressor; lacI; The lac repressor binds to the lac operator to inhibit transcription in E. coli. This inhibition can be relieved by adding lactose or isopropyl-β-D-thiogalactopyranoside (IPTG).
   7960..8548    -  rep_origin     ori: high-copy-number ColE1/pMB1/pBR322/pUC origin of replication
   8719..9579    -  CDS            AmpR: β-lactamase; bla; confers resistance to ampicillin, carbenicillin, and related antibiotics
   9580..9684    -  promoter       AmpR promoter: bla
