[The description below was written by a language model from this plasmid's Addgene catalogue record and pLannotate feature annotations shown in this document.]
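Description:
pRDA_833 is a lentiviral CRISPR guide-expression plasmid built on the pRDA_722 backbone, carrying a single guide RNA against CD47 for use with Streptococcus pyogenes Cas9 as a knockout positive control. It is propagated in E. coli through a high-copy ColE1/pUC-type origin with ampicillin resistance (AmpR under its own bla promoter). The backbone also contains an f1 origin and an SV40/EM7-driven BleoR cassette with an SV40 poly(A) signal, lying outside the viral transfer region.

The transfer cassette has a third-generation-style layout: a CMV enhancer/promoter drives a truncated HIV-1 5' LTR, followed by the Ψ packaging signal with a partial gag sequence, the RRE for Rev-dependent export of the genomic RNA, and the cPPT/CTS. Downstream, a human U6 RNA polymerase III promoter drives the CD47 spacer fused to an S. pyogenes tracrRNA-derived scaffold. A separate cassette uses the EF-1α core promoter with intron A to express puromycin N-acetyltransferase for selection of transduced cells, followed by WPRE to enhance transcript expression. The cassette ends in a truncated 3' LTR, after which a bGH poly(A) signal is annotated.

No Cas9 coding sequence appears in the feature table, so the nuclease presumably must be supplied separately, for example by Cas9-expressing cells. The record lists the insert species only as "Other", so it does not state which organism's CD47 is targeted. CD47 is a cell-surface protein, so its loss can generally be scored by antibody staining, which makes such a guide a convenient control for editing activity, although the record does not describe a readout. The plasmid comes from a study of modular vector assembly for evaluating CRISPR technologies.
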