Addgene plasmid #216086: pRDA_833
Purpose: Cas9 [Sp] knockout targeting CD47, positive control
Depositing lab: John Doench. Depositing organization: Broad Institute. Publication: Modular vector assembly enables rapid assessment of emerging CRISPR technologies. McGee AV, Liu YV, Griffith AL, Szegletes ZM, Wen B, Kraus C, Miller NW, Steger RJ, Escude Velasco B, Bosch JA, Zirin JD, Viswanatha R, Sontheimer EJ, Goodale A, Greene MA, Green TM, Doench JG. Cell Genom. 2024 Mar 13;4(3):100519. doi: 10.1016/j.xgen.2024.100519. PubMed 38484704.
Backbone
  Vector backbone: pRDA_722
  Vector type: Lentiviral, CRISPR ; Positive Controls
Growth in bacteria
  Bacterial resistance: Ampicillin, 100 μg/mL
  Growth temperature: 37°C
  Growth strain: NEB Stable
  Copy number: Unknown
Gene/Insert
  Gene/Insert name: CD47 guide
  gRNA/shRNA sequence: AGGAACTGCACATCTTACCT
  Species: Other
  Cloning method: Unknown
Terms and licenses: Academic/Nonprofit Terms; Industry Terms: Not Available to Industry
Depositor comments: Please visit https://www.biorxiv.org/content/10.1101/2023.10.25.564061v1 for bioRxiv preprint.
How to cite: pRDA_833 was a gift from John Doench (Addgene plasmid # 216086 ; http://n2t.net/addgene:216086 ; RRID:Addgene_216086)
